Addgene plasmid #144089: TFORF1207
Purpose: Lentiviral vector for overexpressing transcription factor ORFs with unique 24-bp barcodes. Barcodes facilitate identification of transcription factors in pooled screens.
Depositing lab: Feng Zhang. Depositing organization: Broad Institute. Publication: A transcription factor atlas of directed differentiation. Joung J, Ma S, Tay T, Geiger-Schuller KR, Kirchgatterer PC, Verdine VK, Guo B, Arias-Garcia MA, Allen WE, Singh A, Kuksenko O, Abudayyeh OO, Gootenberg JS, Fu Z, Macrae RK, Buenrostro JD, Regev A, Zhang F. Cell. 2023 Jan 5;186(1):209-229.e26. doi: 10.1016/j.cell.2022.11.026. PubMed 36608654.
Backbone
  Vector backbone: pLX_TRC317
  Backbone manufacturer: Broad Institute Genetic Perturbation Platform
  Backbone size w/o insert (bp): 8264
  Vector type: Mammalian Expression, Lentiviral
  Selectable markers: Puromycin
Growth in bacteria
  Bacterial resistance: Ampicillin, 100 μg/mL
  Growth temperature: 37°C
  Growth strain: NEB Stable
  Copy number: High Copy
Gene/Insert
  Gene/Insert name: CASZ1
  Species: H. sapiens (human)
  Insert size (bp): 5381
  Entrez Gene: CASZ1 (a.k.a. CAS11, CST, SRG, ZNF693, dJ734G22.1)
  Promoter: EF1a
  Cloning method: Unknown
  Sequencing primers: 5′ GGGTGGAGACTGAAGTTAGGCCAG; 3′ CACATAGCGTAAAAGGAGCAACATAG
Terms and licenses: Academic/Nonprofit Terms; Industry Terms: Not Available to Industry
Depositor comments: NM_001079843,ENST00000377022 . The transcription factor ORF portion of this plasmid was synthesized by Genewiz. Please test multiple small colonies in case of plasmid recombination. To make this collection available in a timely manner, a portion of this collection was not fully sequenced by Addgene. If an Addgene verified full plasmid sequence is not available, please contact us prior to placing an order to request the full sequence.
How to cite: TFORF1207 was a gift from Feng Zhang (Addgene plasmid # 144089 ; http://n2t.net/addgene:144089 ; RRID:Addgene_144089)
