[The description below was written by a language model from this plasmid's Addgene catalogue record and pLannotate feature annotations shown in this document.]
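Description:
TFORF1207 is a lentiviral mammalian expression plasmid built on the pLX_TRC317 backbone. It belongs to a barcoded collection of transcription factor open reading frames and carries human CASZ1, a zinc-finger transcriptional activator. It is propagated in E. coli through a high-copy ColE1/pUC-type origin with ampicillin resistance (AmpR), and the backbone also contains an f1 origin and remnants of a lac/lacZα cloning region flanked by T3 and T7 promoters. The depositor notes that the plasmid may recombine during propagation, and that the ORF portion was made by gene synthesis.

The transfer cassette has a third-generation, self-inactivating layout. An RSV promoter drives a truncated HIV-1 5' LTR, followed by the Ψ packaging signal with a gag fragment, the RRE for Rev-dependent nuclear export, a cPPT/CTS element, and a ΔU3 3' LTR followed by an SV40 polyadenylation signal. Within the provirus, an SV40 early promoter/origin region precedes a puromycin N-acetyltransferase gene, which allows selection of transduced cells. Downstream, the constitutive EF-1α promoter drives the roughly 5.3 kb CASZ1 coding sequence. A WPRE sits after the ORF to enhance transcript stability and expression.

According to the record, each construct in the collection carries a unique 24-bp barcode. The barcode is not annotated in the feature table, so its position is not stated. A short U6 promoter fragment is annotated between the ORF and the WPRE, but the record does not explain its role. The barcode identifies the transcription factor in pooled overexpression screens without sequencing the full ORF. The associated work concerns directed differentiation driven by transcription factor overexpression.
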