Features (pLannotate 1.2.2; 31 found; start..end, strand, type, name):
      5..231     +  promoter       RSV promoter: Rous sarcoma virus enhancer/promoter
    232..412     +  LTR            5' LTR (truncated): truncated 5' long terminal repeat (LTR) from HIV-1
    459..584     +  misc_feature   HIV-1 Ψ: packaging signal of human immunodeficiency virus type 1
    568..931     +  CDS            HIV-1 gag (fragment): gag protein from human immunodeficiency virus 1; gag
   1077..1310    +  misc_feature   RRE: The Rev response element (RRE) of HIV-1 allows for Rev-dependent mRNA export from the nucleus to the cytoplasm.
   1687..1713    +  CDS            Rev (fragment): human immunodeficiency virus 1 (HIV-1) Rev protein; rev; enhances nuclear export of unspliced and incompletely spliced viral mRNAs
   1720..1743    +  promoter       SV40 promoter (fragment): SV40 early promoter
   1744..1815    +  promoter       SV40 promoter (fragment): SV40 enhancer and early promoter
   1839..1974    +  rep_origin     SV40 ori: SV40 origin of replication
   2020..2616    +  CDS            PuroR (fragment): puromycin N-acetyltransferase; pac from Streptomyces; confers resistance to puromycin
   2665..2782    +  misc_feature   cPPT/CTS: central polypurine tract and central termination sequence of HIV-1
   2847..2913    +  CDS            small t antigen (fragment): SV40 (simian virus 40) small t antigen
   2920..4098    +  promoter       EF-1α promoter: strong constitutive promoter for human elongation factor EF-1α
   4115..9391    +  CDS            CASZ1: CASZ1_HUMAN - Also known as CST, SRG, ZNF693. Experimental evidence at protein level: Swiss-Prot protein existence level 1. Transcriptional activator (PubMed:23639441, PubMed:27693370). Involved in vascular assembly and morphogenesis through direct transcriptional regulation of EGFL7 (PubMed:23639441). From Homo sapiens (Human).
   9407..9460    +  promoter       U6 promoter (fragment): RNA polymerase III promoter for human U6 snRNA
   9502..10090   +  misc_feature   WPRE: woodchuck hepatitis virus posttranscriptional regulatory element
  10141..10160   +  misc_feature   cPPT/CTS (fragment): central polypurine tract and central termination sequence of HIV-1
  10162..10395   +  LTR            3' LTR (ΔU3): self-inactivating 3' long terminal repeat (LTR) from HIV-1
  10473..10594   +  polyA_signal   SV40 poly(A) signal: SV40 polyadenylation signal
  10634..10769   +  rep_origin     SV40 ori: SV40 origin of replication
  10790..10808   -  promoter       T7 promoter: promoter for bacteriophage T7 RNA polymerase
  10816..10971   +  CDS            lacZα (fragment): LacZα fragment of β-galactosidase; lacZ fragment
  10976..11404   +  rep_origin     f1 ori (sequence partly withheld): f1 bacteriophage origin of replication; arrow indicates direction of (+) strand synthesis
  11457..11561   +  promoter       AmpR promoter: bla
  11562..12422   +  CDS            AmpR: β-lactamase; bla; confers resistance to ampicillin, carbenicillin, and related antibiotics
  12593..13181   +  rep_origin     ori: high-copy-number ColE1/pMB1/pBR322/pUC origin of replication
  13364..13456   +  CDS            lacI (fragment): lac repressor; lacI; The lac repressor binds to the lac operator to inhibit transcription in E. coli. This inhibition can be relieved by adding lactose or isopropyl-β-D-thiogalactopyranoside (IPTG).
  13469..13490   +  protein_bind   CAP binding site: CAP binding activates transcription in the presence of cAMP. E. coli catabolite activator protein
  13505..13535   +  promoter       lac promoter: promoter for the E. coli lac operon
  13539..13561   +  protein_bind   lac operator (fragment): The lac repressor binds to the lac operator to inhibit transcription in E. coli. This inhibition can be relieved by adding lactose or isopropyl-β-D-thiogalactopyranoside (IPTG). lac repressor encoded by lacI
  13604..13622   +  promoter       T3 promoter: promoter for bacteriophage T3 RNA polymerase
>Addgene plasmid #144089 | TFORF1207 | addgene full sequence | sequence record 396173 | Addgene NGS Result
TTAATGTAGTCTTATGCAATACTCTTGTAGTCTTGCAACATGGTAACGATGAGTTAGCAACATGCCTTAC
AAGGAGAGAAAAAGCACCGTGCATGCCGATTGGTGGAAGTAAGGTGGTACGATCGTGCCTTATTAGGAAG
GCAACAGACGGGTCTGACATGGATTGGACGAACCACTGAATTGCCGCATTGCAGAGATATTGTATTTAAG
TGCCTAGCTCGATACATAAACGGGTCTCTCTGGTTAGACCAGATCTGAGCCTGGGAGCTCTCTGGCTAAC
TAGGGAACCCACTGCTTAAGCCTCAATAAAGCTTGCCTTGAGTGCTTCAAGTAGTGTGTGCCCGTCTGTT
GTGTGACTCTGGTAACTAGAGATCCCTCAGACCCTTTTAGTCAGTGTGGAAAATCTCTAGCAGTGGCGCC
CGAACAGGGACTTGAAAGCGAAAGGGAAACCAGAGGAGCTCTCTCGACGCAGGACTCGGCTTGCTGAAGC
GCGCACGGCAAGAGGCGAGGGGCGGCGACTGGTGAGTACGCCAAAAATTTTGACTAGCGGAGGCTAGAAG
GAGAGAGATGGGTGCGAGAGCGTCAGTATTAAGCGGGGGAGAATTAGATCGCGATGGGAAAAAATTCGGT
TAAGGCCAGGGGGAAAGAAAAAATATAAATTAAAACATATAGTATGGGCAAGCAGGGAGCTAGAACGATT
CGCAGTTAATCCTGGCCTGTTAGAAACATCAGAAGGCTGTAGACAAATACTGGGACAGCTACAACCATCC
CTTCAGACAGGATCAGAAGAACTTAGATCATTATATAATACAGTAGCAACCCTCTATTGTGTGCATCAAA
GGATAGAGATAAAAGACACCAAGGAAGCTTTAGACAAGATAGAGGAAGAGCAAAACAAAAGTAAGACCAC
CGCACAGCAAGCGGCCGCTGATCTTCAGACCTGGAGGAGGAGATATGAGGGACAATTGGAGAAGTGAATT
ATATAAATATAAAGTAGTAAAAATTGAACCATTAGGAGTAGCACCCACCAAGGCAAAGAGAAGAGTGGTG
CAGAGAGAAAAAAGAGCAGTGGGAATAGGAGCTTTGTTCCTTGGGTTCTTGGGAGCAGCAGGAAGCACTA
TGGGCGCAGCGTCAATGACGCTGACGGTACAGGCCAGACAATTATTGTCTGGTATAGTGCAGCAGCAGAA
CAATTTGCTGAGGGCTATTGAGGCGCAACAGCATCTGTTGCAACTCACAGTCTGGGGCATCAAGCAGCTC
CAGGCAAGAATCCTGGCTGTGGAAAGATACCTAAAGGATCAACAGCTCCTGGGGATTTGGGGTTGCTCTG
GAAAACTCATTTGCACCACTGCTGTGCCTTGGAATGCTAGTTGGAGTAATAAATCTCTGGAACAGATTTG
GAATCACACGACCTGGATGGAGTGGGACAGAGAAATTAACAATTACACAAGCTTAATACACTCCTTAATT
GAAGAATCGCAAAACCAGCAAGAAAAGAATGAACAAGAATTATTGGAATTAGATAAATGGGCAAGTTTGT
GGAATTGGTTTAACATAACAAATTGGCTGTGGTATATAAAATTATTCATAATGATAGTAGGAGGCTTGGT
AGGTTTAAGAATAGTTTTTGCTGTACTTTCTATAGTGAATAGAGTTAGGCAGGGATATTCACCATTATCG
TTTCAGACCCACCTCCCAACCCCGAGGGGACCCATGCATTGCATCTCAATTAGTCAGCAACCAGGTGTGG
AAAGTCCCCAGGCTCCCCAGCAGGCAGAAGTATGCAAAGCATGCGTCTCAATTAGTCAGCAACCATAGTC
CCGCCCCTAACTCCGCCCATCCCGCCCCTAACTCCGCCCAGTTCCGCCCATTCTCCGCCCCATGGCTGAC
TAATTTTTTTTATTTATGCAGAGGCCGAGGCCGCCTCGGCCTCTGAGCTATTCCAGAAGTAGTGAGGAGG
CTTTTTTGGAGGCCTAGGCTTTTGCAAAAAGCTTTCTAGAGGTACCACCGGAGCTTACCATGACCGAGTA
CAAGCCCACGGTGCGCCTCGCCACCCGCGACGACGTCCCCAGGGCCGTACGCACCCTCGCCGCCGCGTTC
GCCGACTACCCCGCCACGCGCCACACCGTCGATCCGGACCGCCACATCGAGCGGGTCACCGAGCTGCAAG
AACTCTTCCTCACGCGCGTCGGGCTCGACATCGGCAAGGTGTGGGTCGCGGACGACGGCGCCGCCGTGGC
GGTCTGGACCACGCCGGAGAGCGTCGAAGCGGGGGCGGTGTTCGCCGAGATCGGCCCGCGCATGGCCGAG
TTGAGCGGTTCCCGGCTGGCCGCGCAGCAACAGATGGAAGGCCTCCTGGCGCCGCACCGGCCCAAGGAGC
CCGCGTGGTTCCTGGCCACCGTCGGCGTCTCGCCCGACCACCAGGGCAAGGGTCTGGGCAGCGCCGTCGT
GCTCCCCGGAGTGGAGGCGGCCGAGCGCGCCGGGGTGCCCGCCTTCCTGGAGACCTCCGCGCCCCGCAAC
CTCCCCTTCTACGAGCGGCTCGGCTTCACCGTCACCGCCGACGTCGAGGTGCCCGAAGGACCGCGCACCT
GGTGCATGACCCGCAAGCCCGGTGCCAGTTAACGAATTCTAGATCTTGAGACAAATGGCAGTATTCATCC
ACAATTTTAAAAGAAAAGGGGGGATTGGGGGGTACAGTGCAGGGGAAAGAATAGTAGACATAATAGCAAC
AGACATACAAACTAAAGAATTACAAAAACAAATTACAAAAATTCAAAATTTTCGGGTTTATTACAGGGAC
AGCAGAGATCCACTTTGGCGCCGGCTCGAGGCCTGCAGGTGCAAAGATGGATAAAGTTTTAAACAGAGAG
GAATCTTTGCAGCTAATGGACCTTCTAGGTCTTGAAAGGAGTGGGAATTGGCTCCGGTGCCCGTCAGTGG
GCAGAGCGCACATCGCCCACAGTCCCCGAGAAGTTGGGGGGAGGGGTCGGCAATTGAACCGGTGCCTAGA
GAAGGTGGCGCGGGGTAAACTGGGAAAGTGATGTCGTGTACTGGCTCCGCCTTTTTCCCGAGGGTGGGGG
AGAACCGTATATAAGTGCAGTAGTCGCCGTGAACGTTCTTTTTCGCAACGGGTTTGCCGCCAGAACACAG
GTAAGTGCCGTGTGTGGTTCCCGCGGGCCTGGCCTCTTTACGGGTTATGGCCCTTGCGTGCCTTGAATTA
CTTCCACCTGGCTGCAGTACGTGATTCTTGATCCCGAGCTTCGGGTTGGAAGTGGGTGGGAGAGTTCGAG
GCCTTGCGCTTAAGGAGCCCCTTCGCCTCGTGCTTGAGTTGAGGCCTGGCCTGGGCGCTGGGGCCGCCGC
GTGCGAATCTGGTGGCACCTTCGCGCCTGTCTCGCTGCTTTCGATAAGTCTCTAGCCATTTAAAATTTTT
GATGACCTGCTGCGACGCTTTTTTTCTGGCAAGATAGTCTTGTAAATGCGGGCCAAGATCTGCACACTGG
TATTTCGGTTTTTGGGGCCGCGGGCGGCGACGGGGCCCGTGCGTCCCAGCGCACATGTTCGGCGAGGCGG
GGCCTGCGAGCGCGGCCACCGAGAATCGGACGGGGGTAGTCTCAAGCTGGCCGGCCTGCTCTGGTGCCTG
GCCTCGCGCCGCCGTGTATCGCCCCGCCCTGGGCGGCAAGGCTGGCCCGGTCGGCACCAGTTGCGTGAGC
GGAAAGATGGCCGCTTCCCGGCCCTGCTGCAGGGAGCTCAAAATGGAGGACGCGGCGCTCGGGAGAGCGG
GCGGGTGAGTCACCCACACAAAGGAAAAGGGCCTTTCCGTCCTCAGCCGTCGCTTCATGTGACTCCACGG
AGTACCGGGCGCCGTCCAGGCACCTCGATTAGTTCTCGAGCTTTTGGAGTACGTCGTCTTTAGGTTGGGG
GGAGGGGTTTTATGCGATGGAGTTTCCCCACACTGAGTGGGTGGAGACTGAAGTTAGGCCAGCTTGGCAC
TTGATGTAATTCTCCTTGGAATTTGCCCTTTTTGAGTTTGGATCTTGGTTCATTCTCAAGCCTCAGACAG
TGGTTCAAAGTTTTTTTCTTCCATTTCAGGTGTCGTGAGGCTAGCACCGCCACCATGGATCTTGGAACAG
CTGAGGGCACCCGGTGCACGGACCCGCCTGCAGGCAAGCCCGCCATGGCGCCCAAACGCAAGGGTGGCCT
GAAGCTGAACGCCATCTGCGCCAAGCTGAGCCGCCAGGTGGTGGTGGAGAAGCGAGCTGACGCCGGCTCC
CACACGGAGGGCAGCCCATCGCAGCCCCGGGACCAAGAGCGCAGTGGCCCTGAGTCTGGGGCAGCCCGGG
CCCCCCGCAGCGAGGAAGACAAGAGACGGGCAGTGATCGAGAAGTGGGTGAACGGGGAGTACAGCGAGGA
GCCGGCACCCACACCCGTGTTGGGGCGGATTGCCCGCGAGGGCCTGGAGCTGCCTCCCGAGGGTGTCTAC
ATGGTGCAGCCCCAGGGGTGCAGCGATGAGGAAGACCACGCGGAGGAGCCCTCCAAGGACGGCGGTGCCC
TGGAGGAGAAGGATTCGGACGGGGCAGCCTCCAAGGAGGACAGCGGCCCCAGCACCAGGCAGGCTTCAGG
AGAGGCCTCCTCGCTGCGGGACTACGCGGCCTCCACCATGACCGAGTTCCTCGGCATGTTTGGCTATGAT
GACCAGAACACGCGGGACGAGCTGGCCAGGAAGATCAGCTTTGAGAAGCTGCACGCGGGCTCCACCCCGG
AGGCAGCCACCTCCTCCATGCTGCCCACCTCCGAGGATACCCTCAGCAAGCGGGCGCGGTTCTCTAAGTA
TGAGGAGTACATCCGCAAGCTCAAGGCTGGCGAGCAGCTCTCCTGGCCGGCCCCCAGCACCAAGACCGAG
GAGCGGGTGGGCAAGGAGGTGGTGGGCACCCTGCCCGGCCTGCGGCTGCCCAGCAGCACGGCCCACCTGG
AGACCAAGGCCACCATCCTGCCCCTGCCGTCGCACAGCAGTGTCCAGATGCAGAACCTGGTAGCCCGGGC
CTCCAAGTACGACTTCTTCATCCAAAAACTGAAGACCGGCGAGAATCTGCGGCCCCAGAACGGGAGCACC
TACAAGAAGCCATCCAAGTACGACCTGGAGAATGTCAAGTACCTGCACCTCTTCAAACCCGGGGAGGGCA
GCCCCGACATGGGCGGGGCCATCGCCTTCAAGACAGGCAAGGTGGGGCGCCCTTCCAAGTACGACGTCCG
GGGCATCCAGAAGCCAGGCCCCGCCAAGGTTCCGCCCACCCCCAGCCTGGCTCCCGCACCCCTCGCCAGC
GTGCCCAGTGCCCCCAGCGCCCCCGGGCCAGGGCCAGAGCCTCCTGCCTCCCTGTCCTTCAACACTCCCG
AGTACCTGAAGTCAACCTTCTCCAAAACAGACTCCATCACCACGGGGACCGTCTCCACTGTCAAGAACGG
ACTGCCCACAGATAAACCAGCCGTCACTGAAGATGTAAACATTTACCAGAAATATATTGCCAGGTTCTCG
GGCAGCCAGCACTGTGGCCACATCCACTGTGCCTACCAGTACCGCGAGCACTACCACTGCCTTGACCCTG
AGTGTAACTACCAGAGGTTCACGAGTAAGCAGGACGTGATCCGCCACTACAACATGCACAAGAAGCGCGA
CAACTCCCTGCAGCACGGCTTCATGCGTTTCAGCCCGCTGGACGACTGCAGCGTCTACTACCACGGCTGC
CACCTCAATGGGAAGAGCACCCACTATCACTGCATGCAGGTGGGCTGTAACAAGGTGTACACGAGCACGT
CTGACGTGATGACCCACGAGAACTTCCACAAGAAGAATACCCAGCTCATTAACGACGGCTTCCAGCGCTT
CCGAGCCACCGAAGACTGTGGCACAGCCGACTGCCAGTTCTACGGACAGAAGACCACGCACTTCCACTGC
AGGCGCCCCGGCTGCACATTCACTTTCAAGAACAAGTGTGACATCGAGAAGCACAAGAGCTACCACATCA
AGGACGATGCCTACGCCAAGGACGGCTTCAAGAAGTTCTACAAGTACGAGGAGTGCAAGTACGAGGGCTG
CGTGTACAGCAAGGCTACCAACCACTTCCACTGCATCCGCGCCGGCTGCGGCTTCACCTTCACCTCCACC
AGCCAGATGACCTCTCACAAGCGCAAGCATGAGCGCCGGCACATCCGCTCCTCGGGCGCGCTGGGGCTGC
CGCCCTCGCTGCTGGGCGCCAAGGACACGGAGCACGAGGAGTCCAGCAACGACGACCTTGTTGACTTCTC
CGCCCTGAGCAGCAAGAACTCCAGCCTGAGCGCCTCCCCTACCAGCCAGCAGTCCTCTGCGTCCCTGGCT
GCCGCCACTGCCGCCACCGAGGCTGGGCCCAGTGCCACCAAACCTCCCAACAGCAAGATCTCGGGGCTGC
TGCCCCAGGGCCTGCCTGGCTCAATCCCCCTGGCCCTGGCCCTCTCCAACTCGGGCCTGCCCACCCCCAC
GCCCTACTTCCCCATACTGGCTGGCCGTGGGAGCACCTCCCTGCCTGTGGGCACCCCCAGCCTCCTGGGT
GCCGTGTCGTCTGGGTCAGCAGCCTCAGCCACCCCTGACACACCCACGCTGGTCGCCTCGGGAGCTGGAG
ACTCAGCCCCCGTGGCTGCCGCCTCTGTCCCGGCACCACCCGCCTCCATCATGGAGAGGATCTCTGCAAG
CAAGGGCCTCATCTCGCCCATGATGGCCAGGCTGGCTGCAGCTGCCCTCAAGCCCTCTGCCACCTTTGAC
CCAGGAAGCGGGCAGCAGGTCACCCCAGCCAGGTTCCCCCCGGCCCAAGTGAAGCCGGAACCCGGTGAGA
GCACCGGCGCCCCAGGCCCCCACGAAGCCTCCCAGGACCGCAGTCTAGACCTGACTGTGAAGGAGCCCAG
CAACGAATCAAATGGCCACGCAGTCCCGGCAAATTCATCTCTTTTATCCTCGCTTATGAATAAGATGTCT
CAGGGCAACCCTGGCCTGGGCAGCCTGCTGAACATCAAGGCGGAAGCGGAGGGGAGCCCCGCTGCGGAGC
CCTCGCCCTTCCTAGGCAAGGCCGTGAAGGCGCTGGTTCAGGAGAAGTTGGCAGAGCCCTGGAAGGTGTA
CCTGCGCAGGTTTGGTACAAAGGACTTCTGTGACGGCCAGTGTGACTTCCTCCACAAGGCCCACTTCCAC
TGCGTGGTGGAGGAATGCGGCGCGCTCTTCAGCACCTTGGACGGGGCCATCAAGCACGCAAACTTCCACT
TCCGGACAGAGGGAGGAGCAGCAAAAGGAAACACAGAGGCTGCCTTTCCGGCCTCGGCCGCCGAGACCAA
ACCTCCCATGGCCCCCTCGTCCCCTCCGGTCCCTCCTGTCACCACGGCCACGGTGTCCTCTCTGGAGGGG
CCCGCTCCCAGCCCGGCCTCCGTGCCCTCCACCCCCACCCTGCTCGCCTGGAAGCAGCTGGCTTCCACCA
TACCCCAGATGCCTCAGATCCCAGCGTCAGTGCCTCACCTGCCCGCCTCGCCCTTGGCAACGACTTCTCT
AGAGAACGCCAAGCCCCAGGTCAAACCCGGATTCCTCCAGTTCCAGGAGAACGATCCTTGCCTCGCCACG
GACTGCAAGTACGCCAACAAGTTCCACTTCCACTGTCTCTTTGGGAACTGCAAGTACGTCTGCAAAACGT
CTGGCAAGGCCGAATCCCACTGCCTGGACCACATCAACCCCAACAACAACCTGGTGAACGTGCGAGACCA
GTTTGCATACTACTCTCTGCAGTGTCTCTGTCCCAACCAGCACTGCGAGTTCCGAATGCGTGGGCACTAC
CACTGCCTCCGCACCGGCTGCTATTTTGTGACCAACATCACCACCAAGCTCCCCTGGCACATCAAGAAGC
ATGAGAAGGCGGAGCGGCGGGCAGCCAATGGCTTCAAATACTTCACCAAGCGCGAGGAGTGTGGCAGGCT
AGGTTGCAAGTACAACCAGGTGAACAGCCACTTCCACTGCATCCGGGAGGGCTGCCAGTTCTCCTTCCTC
CTCAAGCACCAGATGACCTCCCACGCGCGGAAGCACATGCGGAGGATGCTGGGGAAGAACTTCGACCGCG
TGCCCCCCTCCCAGGGCCCCCCAGGCCTGATGGATGCTGAGACAGATGAGTGCATGGACTACACTGGCTG
CAGCCCAGGCGCCATGTCCTCTGAGTCATCCACCATGGACCGGAGCTGCTCCAGCACCCCCGTGGGTAAC
GAGAGCACCGCGGCAGGGAACACCATCTCTATGCCGACAGCCTCGGGGGCCAAAAAGCGCTTCTGGATCA
TCGAGGACATGTCGCCCTTCGGCAAGCGGCGGAAGACGGCGTCCTCCCGGAAGATGCTGGACGAGGGCAT
GATGCTGGAGGGCTTCCGGCGCTTCGACCTTTACGAGGACTGCAAGGACGCAGCTTGTCAGTTCTCGCTC
AAGGTCACCCACTACCACTGCACGCGCGAGAACTGCGGCTACAAGTTCTGCGGGCGCACGCACATGTACA
AGCACGCGCAGCACCACGACCGCGTGGACAACCTGGTGCTGGACGACTTCAAGCGCTTCAAGGCCTCACT
CAGCTGCCACTTCGCCGACTGCCCCTTCTCGGGCACCAGCACGCACTTCCACTGCCTGCGCTGCCGCTTC
CGCTGCACCGACAGCACCAAGGTCACGGCGCATCGCAAGCACCACGGCAAACAGGACGTGATCAGCGCCG
CGGGCTTCTGCCAGTTCAGCTCCAGCGCCGACTGCGCCGTGCCCGACTGCAAGTACAAGCTCAAGTGCTC
GCACTTCCACTGCACCTTCCCGGGCTGCCGCCACACGGTGGTGGGCATGTCGCAGATGGACTCGCACAAG
CGCAAGCACGAGAAGCAGGAGCGCGGCGAGCCCGCGGCAGAGGGCCCCGCGCCCGGGCCTCCCATCAGTC
TGGACGGCTCCCTGTCGCTGGGCGCCGAGCCGGGCTCGCTGCTCTTCCTGCAGTCGGCGGCCGCCGGCCT
GGGCCTGGCGCTGGGCGACGCGGGCGACCCCGGCCCGCCCGACGCCGCCGCCCCCGGGCCGCGCGAGGGC
GCCGCCGCCGCCGCCGCCGCAGCTGGGGAGTCCTCGCAGGAGGACGAGGAGGAGGAGCTGGAGCTGCCGG
AGGAGGAGGCCGAAGACGACGAGGACGAGGACGACGACGAGGACGACGACGACGAGGACGACGACGAGGA
CGACGACGACGAGGACCTGCGCACCGACTCGGAGGAGTCGCTGCCCGAGGCGGCGGCGGAGGCGGCGGGC
GCGGGCGCGCGGACCCCGGCCTTGGCGGCGCTGGCGGCCCTGGGCGCCCCCGGCCCCGCGCCCACTGCAG
CCTCCTCGCCCTAGTAATGAACTAGTCCGTAACTTGAAAGTATTTCGATTTCTTGGCTTTATATATCTTG
TGGAAAGGACGACACAGTCAGGCTGCGAGCCATGTGACGCGTTAAGTCGACAATCAACCTCTGGATTACA
AAATTTGTGAAAGATTGACTGGTATTCTTAACTATGTTGCTCCTTTTACGCTATGTGGATACGCTGCTTT
AATGCCTTTGTATCATGCTATTGCTTCCCGTATGGCTTTCATTTTCTCCTCCTTGTATAAATCCTGGTTG
CTGTCTCTTTATGAGGAGTTGTGGCCCGTTGTCAGGCAACGTGGCGTGGTGTGCACTGTGTTTGCTGACG
CAACCCCCACTGGTTGGGGCATTGCCACCACCTGTCAGCTCCTTTCCGGGACTTTCGCTTTCCCCCTCCC
TATTGCCACGGCGGAACTCATCGCCGCCTGCCTTGCCCGCTGCTGGACAGGGGCTCGGCTGTTGGGCACT
GACAATTCCGTGGTGTTGTCGGGGAAATCATCGTCCTTTCCTTGGCTGCTCGCCTGTGTTGCCACCTGGA
TTCTGCGCGGGACGTCCTTCTGCTACGTCCCTTCGGCCCTCAATCCAGCGGACCTTCCTTCCCGCGGCCT
GCTGCCGGCTCTGCGGCCTCTTCCGCGTCTTCGCCTTCGCCCTCAGACGAGTCGGATCTCCCTTTGGGCC
GCCTCCCCGCGTCGACTTTAAGACCAATGACTTACAAGGCAGCTGTAGATCTTAGCCACTTTTTAAAAGA
AAAGGGGGGACTGGAAGGGCTAATTCACTCCCAACGAAGACAAGATCTGCTTTTTGCTTGTACTGGGTCT
CTCTGGTTAGACCAGATCTGAGCCTGGGAGCTCTCTGGCTAACTAGGGAACCCACTGCTTAAGCCTCAAT
AAAGCTTGCCTTGAGTGCTTCAAGTAGTGTGTGCCCGTCTGTTGTGTGACTCTGGTAACTAGAGATCCCT
CAGACCCTTTTAGTCAGTGTGGAAAATCTCTAGCAGTACGTATAGTAGTTCATGTCATCTTATTATTCAG
TATTTATAACTTGCAAAGAAATGAATATCAGAGAGTGAGAGGAACTTGTTTATTGCAGCTTATAATGGTT
ACAAATAAAGCAATAGCATCACAAATTTCACAAATAAAGCATTTTTTTCACTGCATTCTAGTTGTGGTTT
GTCCAAACTCATCAATGTATCTTATCATGTCTGGCTCTAGCTATCCCGCCCCTAACTCCGCCCATCCCGC
CCCTAACTCCGCCCAGTTCCGCCCATTCTCCGCCCCATGGCTGACTAATTTTTTTTATTTATGCAGAGGC
CGAGGCCGCCTCGGCCTCTGAGCTATTCCAGAAGTAGTGAGGAGGCTTTTTTGGAGGCCTAGGGACGTAC
CCAATTCGCCCTATAGTGAGTCGTATTACGCGCGCTCACTGGCCGTCGTTTTACAACGTCGTGACTGGGA
AAACCCTGGCGTTACCCAACTTAATCGCCTTGCAGCACATCCCCCTTTCGCCAGCTGGCGTAATAGCGAA
GAGGCCCGCACCGATCGCCCTTCCCAACAGTTGCGCAGCCTGAATGGCGAATGGG
[124 nt withheld, positions 10976-11099]
C
[91 nt withheld, positions 11101-11191]
A
[49 nt withheld, positions 11193-11241]
CCTTTGACGTTGGAGTCCACGTTCTTT
[37 nt withheld, positions 11269-11305]
ACCCTATCTCGGTCTATTCTTTTGATTTATAAGGGATTTTGCCGATTTCGGCCTATTGGTTAAAAAATGA
GCTGATTTAACAAAAATTTAACGCGAATTTTAACAAAATATTAACGCTTACAATTTAGGTGGCACTTTTC
GGGGAAATGTGCGCGGAACCCCTATTTGTTTATTTTTCTAAATACATTCAAATATGTATCCGCTCATGAG
ACAATAACCCTGATAAATGCTTCAATAATATTGAAAAAGGAAGAGTATGAGTATTCAACATTTCCGTGTC
GCCCTTATTCCCTTTTTTGCGGCATTTTGCCTTCCTGTTTTTGCTCACCCAGAAACGCTGGTGAAAGTAA
AAGATGCTGAAGATCAGTTGGGTGCACGAGTGGGTTACATCGAACTGGATCTCAACAGCGGTAAGATCCT
TGAGAGTTTTCGCCCCGAAGAACGTTTTCCAATGATGAGCACTTTTAAAGTTCTGCTATGTGGCGCGGTA
TTATCCCGTATTGACGCCGGGCAAGAGCAACTCGGTCGCCGCATACACTATTCTCAGAATGACTTGGTTG
AGTACTCACCAGTCACAGAAAAGCATCTTACGGATGGCATGACAGTAAGAGAATTATGCAGTGCTGCCAT
AACCATGAGTGATAACACTGCGGCCAACTTACTTCTGACAACGATCGGAGGACCGAAGGAGCTAACCGCT
TTTTTGCACAACATGGGGGATCATGTAACTCGCCTTGATCGTTGGGAACCGGAGCTGAATGAAGCCATAC
CAAACGACGAGCGTGACACCACGATGCCTGTAGCAATGGCAACAACGTTGCGCAAACTATTAACTGGCGA
ACTACTTACTCTAGCTTCCCGGCAACAATTAATAGACTGGATGGAGGCGGATAAAGTTGCAGGACCACTT
CTGCGCTCGGCCCTTCCGGCTGGCTGGTTTATTGCTGATAAATCTGGAGCCGGTGAGCGTGGGTCTCGCG
GTATCATTGCAGCACTGGGGCCAGATGGTAAGCCCTCCCGTATCGTAGTTATCTACACGACGGGGAGTCA
GGCAACTATGGATGAACGAAATAGACAGATCGCTGAGATAGGTGCCTCACTGATTAAGCATTGGTAACTG
TCAGACCAAGTTTACTCATATATACTTTAGATTGATTTAAAACTTCATTTTTAATTTAAAAGGATCTAGG
TGAAGATCCTTTTTGATAATCTCATGACCAAAATCCCTTAACGTGAGTTTTCGTTCCACTGAGCGTCAGA
CCCCGTAGAAAAGATCAAAGGATCTTCTTGAGATCCTTTTTTTCTGCGCGTAATCTGCTGCTTGCAAACA
AAAAAACCACCGCTACCAGCGGTGGTTTGTTTGCCGGATCAAGAGCTACCAACTCTTTTTCCGAAGGTAA
CTGGCTTCAGCAGAGCGCAGATACCAAATACTGTTCTTCTAGTGTAGCCGTAGTTAGGCCACCACTTCAA
GAACTCTGTAGCACCGCCTACATACCTCGCTCTGCTAATCCTGTTACCAGTGGCTGCTGCCAGTGGCGAT
AAGTCGTGTCTTACCGGGTTGGACTCAAGACGATAGTTACCGGATAAGGCGCAGCGGTCGGGCTGAACGG
GGGGTTCGTGCACACAGCCCAGCTTGGAGCGAACGACCTACACCGAACTGAGATACCTACAGCGTGAGCT
ATGAGAAAGCGCCACGCTTCCCGAAGGGAGAAAGGCGGACAGGTATCCGGTAAGCGGCAGGGTCGGAACA
GGAGAGCGCACGAGGGAGCTTCCAGGGGGAAACGCCTGGTATCTTTATAGTCCTGTCGGGTTTCGCCACC
TCTGACTTGAGCGTCGATTTTTGTGATGCTCGTCAGGGGGGCGGAGCCTATGGAAAAACGCCAGCAACGC
GGCCTTTTTACGGTTCCTGGCCTTTTGCTGGCCTTTTGCTCACATGTTCTTTCCTGCGTTATCCCCTGAT
TCTGTGGATAACCGTATTACCGCCTTTGAGTGAGCTGATACCGCTCGCCGCAGCCGAACGACCGAGCGCA
GCGAGTCAGTGAGCGAGGAAGCGGAAGAGCGCCCAATACGCAAACCGCCTCTCCCCGCGCGTTGGCCGAT
TCATTAATGCAGCTGGCACGACAGGTTTCCCGACTGGAAAGCGGGCAGTGAGCGCAACGCAATTAATGTG
AGTTAGCTCACTCATTAGGCACCCCAGGCTTTACACTTTATGCTTCCGGCTCGTATGTTGTGTGGAATTG
TGAGCGGATAACAATTTCACACAGGAAACAGCTATGACCATGATTACGCCAAGCGCGCAATTAACCCTCA
CTAAAGGGAACAAAAGCTGGAGCTGCAAGC
