>Addgene plasmid #144089 | TFORF1207 | depositor partial sequence | sequence record 284391 | Insert
ACCGCCACCATGGATCTTGGAACAGCTGAGGGCACCCGGTGCACGGACCCGCCTGCAGGCAAGCCCGCCA
TGGCGCCCAAACGCAAGGGTGGCCTGAAGCTGAACGCCATCTGCGCCAAGCTGAGCCGCCAGGTGGTGGT
GGAGAAGCGAGCTGACGCCGGCTCCCACACGGAGGGCAGCCCATCGCAGCCCCGGGACCAAGAGCGCAGT
GGCCCTGAGTCTGGGGCAGCCCGGGCCCCCCGCAGCGAGGAAGACAAGAGACGGGCAGTGATCGAGAAGT
GGGTGAACGGGGAGTACAGCGAGGAGCCGGCACCCACACCCGTGTTGGGGCGGATTGCCCGCGAGGGCCT
GGAGCTGCCTCCCGAGGGTGTCTACATGGTGCAGCCCCAGGGGTGCAGCGATGAGGAAGACCACGCGGAG
GAGCCCTCCAAGGACGGCGGTGCCCTGGAGGAGAAGGATTCGGACGGGGCAGCCTCCAAGGAGGACAGCG
GCCCCAGCACCAGGCAGGCTTCAGGAGAGGCCTCCTCGCTGCGGGACTACGCGGCCTCCACCATGACCGA
GTTCCTCGGCATGTTTGGCTATGATGACCAGAACACGCGGGACGAGCTGGCCAGGAAGATCAGCTTTGAG
AAGCTGCACGCGGGCTCCACCCCGGAGGCAGCCACCTCCTCCATGCTGCCCACCTCCGAGGATACCCTCA
GCAAGCGGGCGCGGTTCTCTAAGTATGAGGAGTACATCCGCAAGCTCAAGGCTGGCGAGCAGCTCTCCTG
GCCGGCCCCCAGCACCAAGACCGAGGAGCGGGTGGGCAAGGAGGTGGTGGGCACCCTGCCCGGCCTGCGG
CTGCCCAGCAGCACGGCCCACCTGGAGACCAAGGCCACCATCCTGCCCCTGCCGTCGCACAGCAGTGTCC
AGATGCAGAACCTGGTAGCCCGGGCCTCCAAGTACGACTTCTTCATCCAAAAACTGAAGACCGGCGAGAA
TCTGCGGCCCCAGAACGGGAGCACCTACAAGAAGCCATCCAAGTACGACCTGGAGAATGTCAAGTACCTG
CACCTCTTCAAACCCGGGGAGGGCAGCCCCGACATGGGCGGGGCCATCGCCTTCAAGACAGGCAAGGTGG
GGCGCCCTTCCAAGTACGACGTCCGGGGCATCCAGAAGCCAGGCCCCGCCAAGGTTCCGCCCACCCCCAG
CCTGGCTCCCGCACCCCTCGCCAGCGTGCCCAGTGCCCCCAGCGCCCCCGGGCCAGGGCCAGAGCCTCCT
GCCTCCCTGTCCTTCAACACTCCCGAGTACCTGAAGTCAACCTTCTCCAAAACAGACTCCATCACCACGG
GGACCGTCTCCACTGTCAAGAACGGACTGCCCACAGATAAACCAGCCGTCACTGAAGATGTAAACATTTA
CCAGAAATATATTGCCAGGTTCTCGGGCAGCCAGCACTGTGGCCACATCCACTGTGCCTACCAGTACCGC
GAGCACTACCACTGCCTTGACCCTGAGTGTAACTACCAGAGGTTCACGAGTAAGCAGGACGTGATCCGCC
ACTACAACATGCACAAGAAGCGCGACAACTCCCTGCAGCACGGCTTCATGCGTTTCAGCCCGCTGGACGA
CTGCAGCGTCTACTACCACGGCTGCCACCTCAATGGGAAGAGCACCCACTATCACTGCATGCAGGTGGGC
TGTAACAAGGTGTACACGAGCACGTCTGACGTGATGACCCACGAGAACTTCCACAAGAAGAATACCCAGC
TCATTAACGACGGCTTCCAGCGCTTCCGAGCCACCGAAGACTGTGGCACAGCCGACTGCCAGTTCTACGG
ACAGAAGACCACGCACTTCCACTGCAGGCGCCCCGGCTGCACATTCACTTTCAAGAACAAGTGTGACATC
GAGAAGCACAAGAGCTACCACATCAAGGACGATGCCTACGCCAAGGACGGCTTCAAGAAGTTCTACAAGT
ACGAGGAGTGCAAGTACGAGGGCTGCGTGTACAGCAAGGCTACCAACCACTTCCACTGCATCCGCGCCGG
CTGCGGCTTCACCTTCACCTCCACCAGCCAGATGACCTCTCACAAGCGCAAGCATGAGCGCCGGCACATC
CGCTCCTCGGGCGCGCTGGGGCTGCCGCCCTCGCTGCTGGGCGCCAAGGACACGGAGCACGAGGAGTCCA
GCAACGACGACCTTGTTGACTTCTCCGCCCTGAGCAGCAAGAACTCCAGCCTGAGCGCCTCCCCTACCAG
CCAGCAGTCCTCTGCGTCCCTGGCTGCCGCCACTGCCGCCACCGAGGCTGGGCCCAGTGCCACCAAACCT
CCCAACAGCAAGATCTCGGGGCTGCTGCCCCAGGGCCTGCCTGGCTCAATCCCCCTGGCCCTGGCCCTCT
CCAACTCGGGCCTGCCCACCCCCACGCCCTACTTCCCCATACTGGCTGGCCGTGGGAGCACCTCCCTGCC
TGTGGGCACCCCCAGCCTCCTGGGTGCCGTGTCGTCTGGGTCAGCAGCCTCAGCCACCCCTGACACACCC
ACGCTGGTCGCCTCGGGAGCTGGAGACTCAGCCCCCGTGGCTGCCGCCTCTGTCCCGGCACCACCCGCCT
CCATCATGGAGAGGATCTCTGCAAGCAAGGGCCTCATCTCGCCCATGATGGCCAGGCTGGCTGCAGCTGC
CCTCAAGCCCTCTGCCACCTTTGACCCAGGAAGCGGGCAGCAGGTCACCCCAGCCAGGTTCCCCCCGGCC
CAAGTGAAGCCGGAACCCGGTGAGAGCACCGGCGCCCCAGGCCCCCACGAAGCCTCCCAGGACCGCAGTC
TAGACCTGACTGTGAAGGAGCCCAGCAACGAATCAAATGGCCACGCAGTCCCGGCAAATTCATCTCTTTT
ATCCTCGCTTATGAATAAGATGTCTCAGGGCAACCCTGGCCTGGGCAGCCTGCTGAACATCAAGGCGGAA
GCGGAGGGGAGCCCCGCTGCGGAGCCCTCGCCCTTCCTAGGCAAGGCCGTGAAGGCGCTGGTTCAGGAGA
AGTTGGCAGAGCCCTGGAAGGTGTACCTGCGCAGGTTTGGTACAAAGGACTTCTGTGACGGCCAGTGTGA
CTTCCTCCACAAGGCCCACTTCCACTGCGTGGTGGAGGAATGCGGCGCGCTCTTCAGCACCTTGGACGGG
GCCATCAAGCACGCAAACTTCCACTTCCGGACAGAGGGAGGAGCAGCAAAAGGAAACACAGAGGCTGCCT
TTCCGGCCTCGGCCGCCGAGACCAAACCTCCCATGGCCCCCTCGTCCCCTCCGGTCCCTCCTGTCACCAC
GGCCACGGTGTCCTCTCTGGAGGGGCCCGCTCCCAGCCCGGCCTCCGTGCCCTCCACCCCCACCCTGCTC
GCCTGGAAGCAGCTGGCTTCCACCATACCCCAGATGCCTCAGATCCCAGCGTCAGTGCCTCACCTGCCCG
CCTCGCCCTTGGCAACGACTTCTCTAGAGAACGCCAAGCCCCAGGTCAAACCCGGATTCCTCCAGTTCCA
GGAGAACGATCCTTGCCTCGCCACGGACTGCAAGTACGCCAACAAGTTCCACTTCCACTGTCTCTTTGGG
AACTGCAAGTACGTCTGCAAAACGTCTGGCAAGGCCGAATCCCACTGCCTGGACCACATCAACCCCAACA
ACAACCTGGTGAACGTGCGAGACCAGTTTGCATACTACTCTCTGCAGTGTCTCTGTCCCAACCAGCACTG
CGAGTTCCGAATGCGTGGGCACTACCACTGCCTCCGCACCGGCTGCTATTTTGTGACCAACATCACCACC
AAGCTCCCCTGGCACATCAAGAAGCATGAGAAGGCGGAGCGGCGGGCAGCCAATGGCTTCAAATACTTCA
CCAAGCGCGAGGAGTGTGGCAGGCTAGGTTGCAAGTACAACCAGGTGAACAGCCACTTCCACTGCATCCG
GGAGGGCTGCCAGTTCTCCTTCCTCCTCAAGCACCAGATGACCTCCCACGCGCGGAAGCACATGCGGAGG
ATGCTGGGGAAGAACTTCGACCGCGTGCCCCCCTCCCAGGGCCCCCCAGGCCTGATGGATGCTGAGACAG
ATGAGTGCATGGACTACACTGGCTGCAGCCCAGGCGCCATGTCCTCTGAGTCATCCACCATGGACCGGAG
CTGCTCCAGCACCCCCGTGGGTAACGAGAGCACCGCGGCAGGGAACACCATCTCTATGCCGACAGCCTCG
GGGGCCAAAAAGCGCTTCTGGATCATCGAGGACATGTCGCCCTTCGGCAAGCGGCGGAAGACGGCGTCCT
CCCGGAAGATGCTGGACGAGGGCATGATGCTGGAGGGCTTCCGGCGCTTCGACCTTTACGAGGACTGCAA
GGACGCAGCTTGTCAGTTCTCGCTCAAGGTCACCCACTACCACTGCACGCGCGAGAACTGCGGCTACAAG
TTCTGCGGGCGCACGCACATGTACAAGCACGCGCAGCACCACGACCGCGTGGACAACCTGGTGCTGGACG
ACTTCAAGCGCTTCAAGGCCTCACTCAGCTGCCACTTCGCCGACTGCCCCTTCTCGGGCACCAGCACGCA
CTTCCACTGCCTGCGCTGCCGCTTCCGCTGCACCGACAGCACCAAGGTCACGGCGCATCGCAAGCACCAC
GGCAAACAGGACGTGATCAGCGCCGCGGGCTTCTGCCAGTTCAGCTCCAGCGCCGACTGCGCCGTGCCCG
ACTGCAAGTACAAGCTCAAGTGCTCGCACTTCCACTGCACCTTCCCGGGCTGCCGCCACACGGTGGTGGG
CATGTCGCAGATGGACTCGCACAAGCGCAAGCACGAGAAGCAGGAGCGCGGCGAGCCCGCGGCAGAGGGC
CCCGCGCCCGGGCCTCCCATCAGTCTGGACGGCTCCCTGTCGCTGGGCGCCGAGCCGGGCTCGCTGCTCT
TCCTGCAGTCGGCGGCCGCCGGCCTGGGCCTGGCGCTGGGCGACGCGGGCGACCCCGGCCCGCCCGACGC
CGCCGCCCCCGGGCCGCGCGAGGGCGCCGCCGCCGCCGCCGCCGCAGCTGGGGAGTCCTCGCAGGAGGAC
GAGGAGGAGGAGCTGGAGCTGCCGGAGGAGGAGGCCGAAGACGACGAGGACGAGGACGACGACGAGGACG
ACGACGACGAGGACGACGACGAGGACGACGACGACGAGGACCTGCGCACCGACTCGGAGGAGTCGCTGCC
CGAGGCGGCGGCGGAGGCGGCGGGCGCGGGCGCGCGGACCCCGGCCTTGGCGGCGCTGGCGGCCCTGGGC
GCCCCCGGCCCCGCGCCCACTGCAGCCTCCTCGCCCTAGTAATGAACTAGTCCGTAACTTGAAAGTATTT
CGATTTCTTGGCTTTATATATCTTGTGGAAAGGACGACACAGTCAGGCTGCGAGCCATGTG
