>Addgene plasmid #144089 | TFORF1207 | depositor partial sequence | sequence record 284392 | Barcode
CACAGTCAGGCTGCGAGCCATGTG
